Addgene plasmid #91271: pHH0103_STAC3-1/2
Purpose: Protein expression and purification of human SH3 domain construct STAC3-1/2
Depositing lab: Sachdev Sidhu. Depositing organization: University of Toronto. Publication: Comprehensive Analysis of the Human SH3 Domain Family Reveals a Wide Variety of Non-canonical Specificities. Teyra J, Huang H, Jain S, Guan X, Dong A, Liu Y, Tempel W, Min J, Tong Y, Kim PM, Bader GD, Sidhu SS. Structure. 2017 Oct 3;25(10):1598-1610.e3. doi: 10.1016/j.str.2017.07.017. Epub 2017 Sep 7. PubMed 28890361.
Backbone
  Vector backbone: pHH0103
  Vector type: Bacterial Expression
Growth in bacteria
  Bacterial resistance: Ampicillin, 100 μg/mL
  Growth temperature: 37°C
  Growth strain: DH5alpha
  Copy number: Low Copy
Gene/Insert
  Gene/Insert name: STAC3-1/2
  Species: H. sapiens (human)
  Insert size (bp): 189
  Entrez Gene: STAC3 (a.k.a. NAM)
  Cloning method: Restriction Enzyme; 5′ cloning site Sfi1 (unknown if destroyed); 3′ cloning site Not1 (unknown if destroyed)
Terms and licenses: Academic/Nonprofit Terms; Industry Terms: Not Available to Industry
How to cite: pHH0103_STAC3-1/2 was a gift from Sachdev Sidhu (Addgene plasmid # 91271 ; http://n2t.net/addgene:91271 ; RRID:Addgene_91271)
