[The description below was written by a language model from this plasmid's Addgene catalogue record and pLannotate feature annotations shown in this document.]
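Description:
pHH0103_STAC3-1/2 is a bacterial expression plasmid of about 6.9 kb, built on the pHH0103 backbone, for producing and purifying one SH3 domain of human STAC3 in E. coli. The "1/2" in the name presumably marks the first of the protein's two SH3 domains, though the record does not spell this out. The plasmid replicates from a ColE1/pBR322-type origin, with the pBR322 bom region nearby, and is selected with ampicillin through the bla gene and its native promoter. An f1 phage origin is also present, and it interrupts the rop coding sequence, which is annotated only as two fragments. The catalogue lists the plasmid as low copy.

Expression is driven by the strong hybrid tac promoter, followed by a lac operator. A plasmid-borne lacI gene under the lacIq promoter supplies high repressor levels, so transcription is held off until IPTG is added. The open reading frame encodes an N-terminal 6xHis tag, then Schistosoma japonicum glutathione S-transferase, then the 189 bp STAC3 fragment cloned between SfiI and NotI sites. The annotation tool matched this insert to the mouse Stac3 entry, which reflects sequence conservation, since the catalogue gives the species as human. The fusion can therefore be purified through either the His tag or GST.

Downstream lie an fd terminator, fragments of M13 gene III, and remnants of the tetracycline resistance gene and its promoter. These suggest the backbone derives from a phagemid display vector, although the record does not state this. The construct belongs to a collection used to characterise the binding specificities of the human SH3 domain family.
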