Features (pLannotate 1.2.2; 21 found; start..end, strand, type, name):
     62..139     +  promoter       lacIq promoter: lacI (mutant); In the lacIq allele, a single base change in the promoter boosts expression of the lacI gene about 10-fold.
    140..1222    +  CDS            lacI: lac repressor; lacI; The lac repressor binds to the lac operator to inhibit transcription in E. coli. This inhibition can be relieved by adding lactose or isopropyl-β-D-thiogalactopyranoside (IPTG).
   1235..1256    +  protein_bind   CAP binding site: CAP binding activates transcription in the presence of cAMP. E. coli catabolite activator protein
   1275..1292    +  promoter       tet promoter (fragment): E. coli promoter for tetracycline efflux protein gene
   1465..1493    +  promoter       tac promoter: strong E. coli promoter; hybrid between the trp and lac UV5 promoters
   1501..1517    +  protein_bind   lac operator: The lac repressor binds to the lac operator to inhibit transcription in E. coli. This inhibition can be relieved by adding lactose or isopropyl-β-D-thiogalactopyranoside (IPTG). lac repressor encoded by lacI
   1602..1619    +  CDS            6xHis: 6xHis affinity tag
   1635..2288    +  CDS            GST26_SCHJA: Experimental evidence at protein level: Swiss-Prot protein existence level 1. GST isoenzymes appear to play a central role in the parasite detoxification system. Other functions are also suspected including a role in increasing the solubility of haematin in the parasite gut. From Schistosoma japonicum (Blood fluke).
   2361..2540    +  CDS            Stac3 (fragment): STAC3_MOUSE - Experimental evidence at protein level: Swiss-Prot protein existence level 1. Required for normal excitation-contraction coupling in skeletal muscle and for normal muscle contraction in response to membrane depolarization (PubMed:23818578, PubMed:27621462, PubMed:29467163). Required for normal Ca(2+) release from the sarcplasmic reticulum, which ultimately leads to muscle contraction (PubMed:23818578). Probably functions via its effects on muscle calcium channels. Increases CACNA1S channel activity, in addition to its role in enhancing the expression of CACNA1S at the cell membra
   2553..2600    +  terminator     fd terminator (sequence withheld): central terminator from bacteriophage fd (Otsuka and Kunisawa, 1982)
   2605..2817    +  CDS            M13 gene III (fragment) (sequence partly withheld): pIII; III; minor coat protein
   2832..3302    +  CDS            M13 gene III (fragment) (sequence partly withheld): pIII; III; minor coat protein
   3324..3394    +  CDS            TcR (fragment): tetracycline efflux protein; tet; confers resistance to tetracycline
   3636..4016    -  CDS            YPB1_ECOLX: Protein predicted: Swiss-Prot protein existence level 4. From Escherichia coli.
   4033..4184    +  CDS            rop (fragment): Rop protein, which maintains plasmids at low copy number; rop
   4220..4648    -  rep_origin     f1 ori (sequence partly withheld): f1 bacteriophage origin of replication; arrow indicates direction of (+) strand synthesis
   4657..4696    +  CDS            rop (fragment): Rop protein, which maintains plasmids at low copy number; rop
   4798..4938    +  misc_feature   bom: basis of mobility region from pBR322
   5124..5711    -  rep_origin     ori: high-copy-number ColE1/pMB1/pBR322/pUC origin of replication
   5882..6742    -  CDS            AmpR: β-lactamase; bla; confers resistance to ampicillin, carbenicillin, and related antibiotics
   6743..6847    -  promoter       AmpR promoter: bla
>Addgene plasmid #91271 | pHH0103_STAC3-1/2 | addgene full sequence | sequence record 191065 | Addgene NGS Result
TCATGACATTAACCTATAAAAATAGGCGTATCACGAGGCCCTTTCGTCTTCAAGAATTCCCGACACCATC
GAATGGTGCAAAACCTTTCGCGGTATGGCATGATAGCGCCCGGAAGAGAGTCAATTCAGGGTGGTGAATG
TGAAACCAGTAACGTTATACGATGTCGCAGAGTATGCCGGTGTCTCTTATCAGACCGTTTCCCGCGTGGT
GAACCAGGCCAGCCACGTTTCTGCGAAAACGCGGGAAAAAGTGGAAGCGGCGATGGCGGAGCTGAATTAC
ATTCCCAACCGCGTGGCACAACAACTGGCGGGCAAACAGTCGTTGCTGATTGGCGTTGCCACCTCCAGTC
TGGCCCTGCACGCGCCGTCGCAAATTGTCGCGGCGATTAAATCTCGCGCCGATCAACTGGGTGCCAGCGT
GGTGGTGTCGATGGTAGAACGAAGCGGCGTCGAAGCCTGTAAAGCGGCGGTGCACAATCTTCTCGCGCAA
CGCGTCAGTGGGCTGATCATTAACTATCCGCTGGATGACCAGGATGCCATTGCTGTGGAAGCTGCCTGCA
CTAATGTTCCGGCGTTATTTCTTGATGTCTCTGACCAGACACCCATCAACAGTATTATTTTCTCCCATGA
AGACGGTACGCGACTGGGCGTGGAGCATCTGGTCGCATTGGGTCACCAGCAAATCGCGCTGTTAGCGGGC
CCATTAAGTTCTGTCTCGGCGCGTCTGCGTCTGGCTGGCTGGCATAAATATCTCACTCGCAATCAAATTC
AGCCGATAGCGGAACGGGAAGGCGACTGGAGTGCCATGTCCGGTTTTCAACAAACCATGCAAATGCTGAA
TGAGGGCATCGTTCCCACTGCGATGCTGGTTGCCAACGATCAGATGGCGCTGGGCGCAATGCGCGCCATT
ACCGAGTCCGGGCTGCGCGTTGGTGCGGATATCTCGGTAGTGGGATACGACGATACCGAAGACAGCTCAT
GTTATATCCCGCCGTTAACCACCATCAAACAGGATTTTCGCCTGCTGGGGCAAACCAGCGTGGACCGCTT
GCTGCAACTCTCTCAGGGCCAGGCGGTGAAGGGCAATCAGCTGTTGCCCGTCTCACTGGTGAAAAGAAAA
ACCACCCTGGCGCCCAATACGCAAACCGCCTCTCCCCGCGCGTTGGCCGATTCATTAATGCAGCTGGCAC
GACAGGTTTCCCGACTGGAAAGCGGGCAGTGAGCGCAACGCAATTAATGTAAGTTAGCTCACTCATTAGG
CACAATTCTCATGTTTGACAGCTTATCATCGACTGCACGGTGCACCAATGCTTCTGGCGTCAGGCAGCCA
TCGGAAGCTGTGGTATGGCTGTGCAGGTCGTAAATCACTGCATAATTCGTGTCGCTCAAGGCGCACTCCC
GTTCTGGATAATGTTTTTTGCGCCGACATCATAACGGTTCTGGCAAATATTCTGAAATGAGCTGTTGACA
ATTAATCATCGGCTCGTATAATGTGTGGAATTGTGAGCGGATAACAATTTCACACAGGAAACAGCCAGTC
CGTTTAGGTGTTTTCACGAGCACTTCACCAACAAGGACCATAGATTATGAAAATCGAAGAACACCATCAC
CATCACCATTCCAGCGGTAAGCTTATGTCCCCTATACTAGGTTATTGGAAAATTAAGGGCCTTGTGCAAC
CCACTCGACTTCTTTTGGAATATCTTGAAGAAAAATATGAAGAGCATTTGTATGAGCGCGATGAAGGTGA
TAAATGGCGAAACAAAAAGTTTGAATTGGGTTTGGAGTTTCCCAATCTTCCTTATTATATTGATGGTGAT
GTTAAATTAACACAGTCTATGGCCATCATACGTTATATAGCTGACAAGCACAACATGTTGGGTGGTTGTC
CAAAAGAGCGTGCAGAGATTTCAATGCTTGAAGGAGCGGTTTTGGATATTAGATACGGTGTTTCGAGAAT
TGCATATAGTAAAGACTTTGAAACTCTCAAAGTTGATTTTCTTAGCAAGCTACCTGAAATGCTGAAAATG
TTCGAAGATCGTTTATGTCATAAAACATATTTAAATGGTGATCATGTAACCCATCCTGACTTCATGTTGT
ATGACGCTCTTGATGTTGTTTTATACATGGACCCAATGTGCCTGGATGCGTTCCCAAAATTAGTTTGTTT
TAAAAAACGTATTGAAGCTATCCCACAAATTGATAAGTACTTGAAATCCAGCAAGTATATAGCATGGCCT
TTGCAGGGCTGGCAAGCCACGTTTGGTGGTGGCGACCATCCTCCAAAATCGGATCTGGAAGTTCTGTTCC
AGGGGCCCCTGTCCAGCGGTCTGGTTCCGCGTGGTTCCGGTACCGCGGCCCAGCCGGCCCATTACTTCGT
TGCTCTGTATCGCTTCAAAGCCCTGGAAAAAGATGACCTGGACTTCCCGCCGGGTGAAAAAATTACGGTT
ATCGACGATAGCAACGAAGAATGGTGGCGTGGCAAAATTGGTGAAAAAGTGGGCTTTTTCCCGCCGAATT
TTATTATCCGTGTTCGCGCGGCCGCATA
[142 nt withheld, positions 2549-2690]
C
[98 nt withheld, positions 2692-2789]
AGTTTGTACTGGTGACGAAACTCAGTGTCTAGCTAGAGTGGC
[149 nt withheld, positions 2832-2980]
T
[41 nt withheld, positions 2982-3022]
T
[62 nt withheld, positions 3024-3085]
A
[35 nt withheld, positions 3087-3121]
CCTCCCTCAATCGGTTGAATGTCGCCCTTTTGTCTTTGGCGCTGGTAAACCATATGAA
[86 nt withheld, positions 3180-3265]
T
[54 nt withheld, positions 3267-3320]
CTAGCGCCGCCCTATACCTTGTCTGCCTCCCCGCGTTGCGTCGCGGTGCATGGAGCCGGGCCACCTCGAC
CTGAATGGAAGCCGGCGGCACCTCGCTAACGGATTCACCACTCCAAGAATTGGAGCCAATCAATTCTTGC
GGAGAACTGTGAATGCGCAAACCAACCCTTGGCAGAACATATCCATCGCGTCCGCCATCTCCAGCAGCCG
CACGCGGCGCATCTCGGGCAGCGTTGGGTCCTGGCCACGGGTGCGCATGATCGTGCTCCTGTCGTTGAGG
ACCCGGCTAGGCTGGCGGGGTTGCCTTACTGGTTAGCAGAATGAATCACCGATACGCGAGCGAACGTGAA
GCGACTGCTGCTGCAAAACGTCTGCGACCTGAGCAACAACATGAATGGTCTTCGGTTTCCGTGTTTCGTA
AAGTCTGGAAACGCGGAAGTCAGCGCCCTGCACCATTATGTTCCGGATCTGCATCGCAGGATGCTGCTGG
CTACCCTGTGGAACACCTACATCTGTATTAACGAAGCGCTGGCATTGACCCTGAGTGATTTTTCTCTGGT
CCCGCCGCATCCATACCGCCAGTTGTTTACCCTCACAACGTTCCAGTAACCGGGCATGTTCATCATCAGT
AACCCGTATCGTGAGCATCCTCTCTCGTTTCATCGGTATCATTACCCCCATGAACAGAAATCCCCCTTAC
ACGGAGGCATCAGTGACCAAACAGGAAAAAACCGCCCTTAACATGGCCCGCTTTATCAGAAGCCAGACAT
TAACGCTTCTGGAGAAACTCAACGAGCTGGACGCGGATGAACAGGCAGACATCTGTGAATCGCTTCACGA
CCACGCTGATGAGCTTTACCGCAGGATCCGCGAAATTGTAAGCGTTAATATTTTGTTAAAATTCGCGTTA
AATTTTTGTTAAATCAGCTCATTTTTTAACCAATAGGCCGAAATCGGCAAAATCCCTTATAAATCAAAAG
AATAGACCGAGATAGGGT
[37 nt withheld, positions 4319-4355]
AAAGAACGTGGACTCCAACGTCAAAGG
[49 nt withheld, positions 4383-4431]
T
[91 nt withheld, positions 4433-4523]
G
[124 nt withheld, positions 4525-4648]
CGCGGATCCTGCCTCGCGCGTTTCGGTGATGACGGTGAAAACCTCTGACACATGCAGCTCCCGGAGACGG
TCACAGCTTGTCTGTAAGCGGATGCCGGGAGCAGACAAGCCCGTCAGGGCGCGTCAGCGGGTGTTGGCGG
GTGTCGGGGCGCAGCCATGACCCAGTCACGTAGCGATAGCGGAGTGTATACTGGCTTAACTATGCGGCAT
CAGAGCAGATTGTACTGAGAGTGCACCATATGCGGTGTGAAATACCGCACAGATGCGTAAGGAGAAAATA
CCGCATCAGGCGCTCTTCCGCTTCCTCGCTCACTGACTCGCTGCGCTCGGTCGTTCGGCTGCGGCGAGCG
GTATCAGCTCACTCAAAGGCGGTAATACGGTTATCCACAGAATCAGGGGATAACGCAGGAAAGAACATGT
GAGCAAAAGGCCAGCAAAAGGCCAGGAACCGTAAAAAGGCCGCGTTGCTGGCGTTTTTCCATAGGCTCCG
CCCCCCTGACGAGCATCACAAAAATCGACGCTCAAGTCAGAGGTGGCGAAACCCGACAGGACTATAAAGA
TACCAGGGTTTCCCCCTGGAAGCTCCCTCGTGCGCTCTCCTGTTCCGACCCTGCCGCTTACCGGATACCT
GTCCGCCTTTCTCCCTTCGGGAAGCGTGGCGCTTTCTCATAGCTCACGCTGTAGGTATCTCAGTTCGGTG
TAGGTCGTTCGCTCCAAGCTGGGCTGTGTGCACGAACCCCCCGTTCAGCCCGACCGCTGCGCCTTATCCG
GTAACTATCGTCTTGAGTCCAACCCGGTAAGACACGACTTATCGCCACTGGCAGCAGCCACTGGTAACAG
GATTAGCAGAGCGAGGTATGTAGGCGGTGCTACAGAGTTCTTGAAGTGGTGGCCTAACTACGGCTACACT
AGAAGGACAGTATTTGGTATCTGCGCTCTGCTGAAGCCAGTTACCTTCGGAAAAAGAGTTGGTAGCTCTT
GATCCGGCAAACAAACCACCGCTGGTAGCGGTGGTTTTTTTGTTTGCAAGCAGCAGATTACGCGCAGAAA
AAAAGGATCTCAAGAAGATCCTTTGATCTTTTCTACGGGGTCTGACGCTCAGTGGAACGAAAACTCACGT
TAAGGGATTTTGGTCATGAGATTATCAAAAAGGATCTTCACCTAGATCCTTTTAAATTAAAAATGAAGTT
TTAAATCAATCTAAAGTATATATGAGTAAACTTGGTCTGACAGTTACCAATGCTTAATCAGTGAGGCACC
TATCTCAGCGATCTGTCTATTTCGTTCATCCATAGTTGCCTGACTCCCCGTCGTGTAGATAACTACGATA
CGGGAGGGCTTACCATCTGGCCCCAGTGCTGCAATGATACCGCGAGACCCACGCTCACCGGCTCCAGATT
TATCAGCAATAAACCAGCCAGCCGGAAGGGCCGAGCGCAGAAGTGGTCCTGCAACTTTATCCGCCTCCAT
CCAGTCTATTAATTGTTGCCGGGAAGCTAGAGTAAGTAGTTCGCCAGTTAATAGTTTGCGCAACGTTGTT
GCCATTGCTGCAGGCATCGTGGTGTCACGCTCGTCGTTTGGTATGGCTTCATTCAGCTCCGGTTCCCAAC
GATCAAGGCGAGTTACATGATCCCCCATGTTGTGCAAAAAAGCGGTTAGCTCCTTCGGTCCTCCGATCGT
TGTCAGAAGTAAGTTGGCCGCAGTGTTATCACTCATGGTTATGGCAGCACTGCATAATTCTCTTACTGTC
ATGCCATCCGTAAGATGCTTTTCTGTGACTGGTGAGTACTCAACCAAGTCATTCTGAGAATAGTGTATGC
GGCGACCGAGTTGCTCTTGCCCGGCGTCAACACGGGATAATACCGCGCCACATAGCAGAACTTTAAAAGT
GCTCATCATTGGAAAACGTTCTTCGGGGCGAAAACTCTCAAGGATCTTACCGCTGTTGAGATCCAGTTCG
ATGTAACCCACTCGTGCACCCAACTGATCTTCAGCATCTTTTACTTTCACCAGCGTTTCTGGGTGAGCAA
AAACAGGAAGGCAAAATGCCGCAAAAAAGGGAATAAGGGCGACACGGAAATGTTGAATACTCATACTCTT
CCTTTTTCAATATTATTGAAGCATTTATCAGGGTTATTGTCTCATGAGCGGATACATATTTGAATGTATT
TAGAAAAATAAACAAATAGGGGTTCCGCGCACATTTCCCCGAAAAGTGCCACCTGACGTCTAAGAAACCA
TTATTA
