>Addgene plasmid #91271 | pHH0103_STAC3-1/2 | depositor partial sequence | sequence record 175759 | insert sequence
GGCCCAGCCGGCCCATTACTTCGTTGCTCTGTATCGCTTCAAAGCCCTGGAAAAAGATGACCTGGACTTC
CCGCCGGGTGAAAAAATTACGGTTATCGACGATAGCAACGAAGAATGGTGGCGTGGCAAAATTGGTGAAA
AAGTGGGCTTTTTCCCGCCGAATTTTATTATCCGTGTTCGCGCGGCCGC
